Addgene plasmid #60179: DYSF-Exon8-del
Purpose: Plasmid contains human dysferlin with exon 8 deleted. Deletion maintains the open reading frame.
Depositing lab: Jain Foundation.
Backbone
  Vector backbone: pUC57-Kan
  Backbone size w/o insert (bp): 2363
  Total vector size (bp): 8611
  Vector type: cloning vector
Growth in bacteria
  Bacterial resistance: Kanamycin, 50 μg/mL
  Growth temperature: 37°C
  Growth strain: Top10
  Copy number: Unknown
Gene/Insert
  Gene/Insert name: Dysferlin (alt name: DYSF)
  Species: H. sapiens (human)
  Insert size (bp): 6248
  Mutation: Exon 8 has been deleted
  Entrez Gene: DYSF (a.k.a. FER1L1, LGMD2B, LGMDR2, MMD1)
  Cloning method: Unknown
  Sequencing primers: 5′ gagcagattgtactgagagtgcacg; 3′ M13pUC-rev
Resource information
  A portion of this plasmid was derived from a plasmid made by: The human dysferlin insert was synthesized by Genewiz
Terms and licenses: Academic/Nonprofit Terms; Industry Terms: Not Available to Industry
How to cite: DYSF-Exon8-del was a gift from Jain Foundation (Addgene plasmid # 60179 ; http://n2t.net/addgene:60179 ; RRID:Addgene_60179)
