[The description below was written by a language model from this plasmid's Addgene catalogue record and pLannotate feature annotations shown in this document.]
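Description:
DYSF-Exon8-del is a bacterial cloning plasmid built on the pUC57-Kan backbone that carries a synthesized human dysferlin (DYSF) coding sequence from which exon 8 has been removed. The deletion is designed to preserve the open reading frame, so the insert encodes an internally shortened dysferlin rather than a truncated one. The whole plasmid is 8,611 bp, of which about 6.2 kb is insert, and the feature table annotates a single forward-strand DYSF coding region spanning nearly all of it. Dysferlin is a calcium-sensing membrane protein involved in resealing the sarcolemma of skeletal and cardiac muscle after mechanical injury, and its gene aliases in the record (LGMD2B/LGMDR2, MMD1) reflect its link to limb-girdle muscular dystrophy and Miyoshi myopathy.

The plasmid replicates in E. coli from a high-copy ColE1/pUC-type origin and is selected with kanamycin through an aph(3')-Ia resistance gene, which is driven by the bla (AmpR) promoter. The remaining annotations are backbone remnants: the lac promoter, lac operator and CAP binding site lie downstream of the insert and point toward it on the opposite strand, alongside small fragments of lacI, rop and the pBR322 bom region. No eukaryotic promoter, polyadenylation signal, epitope tag or reporter is annotated, so this is a storage and source vector rather than an expression construct; the coding sequence would need to be moved into a suitable vector for expression in mammalian cells. The record does not state a specific application beyond supplying the in-frame exon 8 deletion, and the cloning method is listed as unknown. Such a construct would suit studies testing whether dysferlin lacking this exon retains function.
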