Features (pLannotate 1.2.2; 10 found; start..end, strand, type, name):
    137..182     +  misc_feature   bom (fragment): basis of mobility region from pBR322
    219..6395    +  CDS            DYSF: DYSF_HUMAN - Also known as FER1L1. Experimental evidence at protein level: Swiss-Prot protein existence level 1. Key calcium ion sensor involved in the Ca(2+)-triggered synaptic vesicle-plasma membrane fusion. Plays a role in the sarcolemma repair mechanism of both skeletal muscle and cardiomyocytes that permits rapid resealing of membranes disrupted by mechanical stress (By similarity). From Homo sapiens (Human).
   6459..6475    -  protein_bind   lac operator: The lac repressor binds to the lac operator to inhibit transcription in E. coli. This inhibition can be relieved by adding lactose or isopropyl-β-D-thiogalactopyranoside (IPTG). lac repressor encoded by lacI
   6483..6513    -  promoter       lac promoter: promoter for the E. coli lac operon
   6528..6549    -  protein_bind   CAP binding site: CAP binding activates transcription in the presence of cAMP. E. coli catabolite activator protein
   6562..6654    -  CDS            lacI (fragment): lac repressor; lacI; The lac repressor binds to the lac operator to inhibit transcription in E. coli. This inhibition can be relieved by adding lactose or isopropyl-β-D-thiogalactopyranoside (IPTG).
   6837..7425    -  rep_origin     ori: high-copy-number ColE1/pMB1/pBR322/pUC origin of replication
   7596..8411    -  CDS            KanR: aminoglycoside phosphotransferase; aph(3')-Ia; confers resistance to kanamycin in bacteria or G418 (Geneticin®) in eukaryotes
   8412..8516    -  promoter       AmpR promoter: bla
   8611..35      +  CDS            rop (fragment) (across the origin): Rop protein, which maintains plasmids at low copy number; rop
>Addgene plasmid #60179 | DYSF-Exon8-del | depositor full sequence | sequence record 96270 | DYSF-Exon8-del sequence 8611 bps
TCGCGCGTTTCGGTGATGACGGTGAAAACCTCTGACACATGCAGCTCCCGGAGACGGTCACAGCTTGTCT
GTAAGCGGATGCCGGGAGCAGACAAGCCCGTCAGGGCGCGTCAGCGGGTGTTGGCGGGTGTCGGGGCTGG
CTTAACTATGCGGCATCAGAGCAGATTGTACTGAGAGTGCACGAATTCGATATCGTTAACGGTACCACTA
GTACGCGTATGCTGAGGGTCTTCATCCTCTATGCCGAGAACGTCCACACACCCGACACCGACATCAGCGA
TGCCTACTGCTCCGCGGTGTTTGCAGGGGTGAAGAAGAGAACCAAAGTCATCAAGAACAGCGTGAACCCT
GTATGGAATGAGGGATTTGAATGGGACCTCAAGGGCATCCCCCTGGACCAGGGCTCTGAGCTTCATGTGG
TGGTCAAAGACCATGAGACGATGGGGAGGAACAGGTTCCTGGGGGAAGCCAAGGTCCCACTCCGAGAGGT
CCTCGCCACCCCTAGTCTGTCCGCCAGCTTCAATGCCCCCCTGCTGGACACCAAGAAGCAGCCCACAGGG
GCCTCGCTGGTCCTGCAGGTGTCCTACACACCGCTGCCTGGAGCTGTGCCCCTGTTCCCGCCCCCTACTC
CTCTGGAGCCCTCCCCGACTCTGCCTGACCTGGATGTAGTGGCAGACACAGGAGGAGAGGAAGACACAGA
GGACCAGGGACTCACTGGAGATGAGGCGGAGCCATTCCTGGATCAAAGCGGAGGCCCGGGGGCTCCCACC
ACCCCAAGGAAACTACCTTCACGTCCTCCGCCCCACTACCCCGGGATCAAAAGAAAGCGAAGTGCGCCTA
CATCTAGAAAGCTGCTGTCAGACAAACCGCAGGATTTCCAGATCAGGGTCCAGGTGATCGAGGGGCGCCA
GCTGCCGGGGGTGAACATCAAGCCTGTGGTCAAGGTTACCGCTGCAGGGCAGACCAAGCGGACGCGGATC
CACAAGGGAAACAGCCCACTCTTCAATGAGGTGGTAGACTCTCGTTCTCTCAGGACAGATGCTCTCCTCG
GGGAGTTCCGGATGGACGTGGGCACCATTTACAGAGAGCCCCGGCACGCCTATCTCAGGAAGTGGCTGCT
GCTCTCAGACCCTGATGACTTCTCTGCTGGGGCCAGAGGCTACCTGAAAACAAGCCTTTGTGTGCTGGGG
CCTGGGGACGAAGCGCCTCTGGAGAGAAAAGACCCCTCTGAAGACAAGGAGGACATTGAAAGCAACCTGC
TCCGGCCCACAGGCGTAGCCCTGCGAGGAGCCCACTTCTGCCTGAAGGTCTTCCGGGCCGAGGACTTGCC
GCAGATGGACGATGCCGTGATGGACAACGTGAAACAGATCTTTGGCTTCGAGAGTAACAAGAAGAACTTG
GTGGACCCCTTTGTGGAGGTCAGCTTTGCGGGGAAAATGCTGTGCAGCAAGATCTTGGAGAAGACGGCCA
ACCCTCAGTGGAACCAGAACATCACACTGCCTGCCATGTTTCCCTCCATGTGCGAAAAAATGAGGATTCG
TATCATAGACTGGGACCGCCTGACTCACAATGACATCGTGGCTACCACCTACCTGAGTATGTCGAAAATC
TCTGCCCCTGGAGGAGAAATAGAAGAGGAGCCTGCAGGTGCTGTCAAGCCTTCGAAAGCCTCAGACTTGG
ATGACTACCTGGGCTTCCTCCCCACTTTTGGGCCCTGCTACATCAACCTCTATGGCAGTCCCAGAGAGTT
CACAGGCTTCCCAGACCCCTACACAGAGCTCAACACAGGCAAGGGGGAAGGTGTGGCTTATCGTGGCCGG
CTTCTGCTCTCCCTGGAGACCAAGCTGGTGGAGCACAGTGAACAGAAGGTGGAGGACCTTCCTGCGGATG
ACATCCTCCGGGTGGAGAAGTACCTTAGGAGGCGCAAGTACTCCCTGTTTGCGGCCTTCTACTCAGCCAC
CATGCTGCAGGATGTGGATGATGCCATCCAGTTTGAGGTCAGCATCGGGAACTACGGGAACAAGTTCGAC
ATGACCTGCCTGCCGCTGGCCTCCACCACTCAGTACAGCCGTGCAGTCTTTGACGGGTGCCACTACTACT
ACCTACCCTGGGGTAACGTGAAACCTGTGGTGGTGCTGTCATCCTACTGGGAGGACATCAGCCATAGAAT
CGAGACTCAGAACCAGCTGCTTGGGATTGCTGACCGGCTGGAAGCTGGCCTGGAGCAGGTCCACCTGGCC
CTGAAGGCGCAGTGCTCCACGGAGGACGTGGACTCGCTGGTGGCTCAGCTGACGGATGAGCTCATCGCAG
GCTGCAGCCAGCCTCTGGGTGACATCCATGAGACACCCTCTGCCACCCACCTGGACCAGTACCTGTACCA
GCTGCGCACCCATCACCTGAGCCAAATCACTGAGGCTGCCCTGGCCCTGAAGCTCGGCCACAGTGAGCTC
CCTGCAGCTCTGGAGCAGGCGGAGGACTGGCTCCTGCGTCTGCGTGCCCTGGCAGAGGAGCCCCAGAACA
GCCTGCCGGACATCGTCATCTGGATGCTGCAGGGAGACAAGCGTGTGGCATACCAGCGGGTGCCCGCCCA
CCAAGTCCTCTTCTCCCGGCGGGGTGCCAACTACTGTGGCAAGAATTGTGGGAAGCTACAGACAATCTTT
CTGAAATATCCGATGGAGAAGGTGCCTGGCGCCCGGATGCCAGTGCAGATACGGGTCAAGCTGTGGTTTG
GGCTCTCTGTGGATGAGAAGGAGTTCAACCAGTTTGCTGAGGGGAAGCTGTCTGTCTTTGCTGAAACCTA
TGAGAACGAGACTAAGTTGGCCCTTGTTGGGAACTGGGGCACAACGGGCCTCACCTACCCCAAGTTTTCT
GACGTCACGGGCAAGATCAAGCTACCCAAGGACAGCTTCCGCCCCTCGGCCGGCTGGACCTGGGCTGGAG
ATTGGTTCGTGTGTCCGGAGAAGACTCTGCTCCATGACATGGACGCCGGTCACCTGAGCTTCGTGGAAGA
GGTGTTTGAGAACCAGACCCGGCTTCCCGGAGGCCAGTGGATCTACATGAGTGACAACTACACCGATGTG
AACGGGGAGAAGGTGCTTCCCAAGGATGACATTGAGTGCCCACTGGGCTGGAAGTGGGAAGATGAGGAAT
GGTCCACAGACCTCAACCGGGCTGTCGATGAGCAAGGCTGGGAGTATAGCATCACCATCCCCCCGGAGCG
GAAGCCGAAGCACTGGGTCCCTGCTGAGAAGATGTACTACACACACCGACGGCGGCGCTGGGTGCGCCTG
CGCAGGAGGGATCTCAGCCAAATGGAAGCACTGAAAAGGCACAGGCAGGCGGAGGCGGAGGGCGAGGGCT
GGGAGTACGCCTCTCTTTTTGGCTGGAAGTTCCACCTCGAGTACCGCAAGACAGATGCCTTCCGCCGCCG
CCGCTGGCGCCGTCGCATGGAGCCACTGGAGAAGACGGGGCCTGCAGCTGTGTTTGCCCTTGAGGGGGCC
CTGGGCGGCGTGATGGATGACAAGAGTGAAGATTCCATGTCCGTCTCCACCTTGAGCTTCGGTGTGAACA
GACCCACGATTTCCTGCATATTCGACTATGGGAACCGCTACCATCTACGCTGCTACATGTACCAGGCCCG
GGACCTGGCTGCGATGGACAAGGACTCTTTTTCTGATCCCTATGCCATCGTCTCCTTCCTGCACCAGAGC
CAGAAGACGGTGGTGGTGAAGAACACCCTTAACCCCACCTGGGACCAGACGCTCATCTTCTACGAGATCG
AGATCTTTGGCGAGCCGGCCACAGTTGCTGAGCAACCGCCCAGCATTGTGGTGGAGCTGTACGACCATGA
CACTTATGGTGCAGACGAGTTTATGGGTCGCTGCATCTGTCAACCGAGTCTGGAACGGATGCCACGGCTG
GCCTGGTTCCCACTGACGAGGGGCAGCCAGCCGTCGGGGGAGCTGCTGGCCTCTTTTGAGCTCATCCAGA
GAGAGAAGCCGGCCATCCACCATATTCCTGGTTTTGAGGTGCAGGAGACATCAAGGATCCTGGATGAGTC
TGAGGACACAGACCTGCCCTACCCACCACCCCAGAGGGAGGCCAACATCTACATGGTTCCTCAGAACATC
AAGCCAGCGCTCCAGCGTACCGCCATCGAGATCCTGGCATGGGGCCTGCGGAACATGAAGAGTTACCAGC
TGGCCAACATCTCCTCCCCCAGCCTCGTGGTAGAGTGTGGGGGCCAGACGGTGCAGTCCTGTGTCATCAG
GAACCTCCGGAAGAACCCCAACTTTGACATCTGCACCCTCTTCATGGAAGTGATGCTGCCCAGGGAGGAG
CTCTACTGCCCCCCCATCACCGTCAAGGTCATCGATAACCGCCAGTTTGGCCGCCGGCCTGTGGTGGGCC
AGTGTACCATCCGCTCCCTGGAGAGCTTCCTGTGTGACCCCTACTCGGCGGAGAGTCCATCCCCACAGGG
TGGCCCAGACGATGTGAGCCTACTCAGTCCTGGGGAAGACGTGCTCATCGACATTGATGACAAGGAGCCC
CTCATCCCCATCCAGGAGGAAGAGTTCATCGATTGGTGGAGCAAATTCTTTGCCTCCATAGGGGAGAGGG
AAAAGTGCGGCTCCTACCTGGAGAAGGATTTTGACACCCTGAAGGTCTATGACACACAGCTGGAGAATGT
GGAGGCCTTTGAGGGCCTGTCTGACTTTTGTAACACCTTCAAGCTGTACCGGGGCAAGACGCAGGAGGAG
ACAGAAGATCCATCTGTGATTGGTGAATTTAAGGGCCTCTTCAAAATTTATCCCCTCCCAGAAGACCCAG
CCATCCCCATGCCCCCAAGACAGTTCCACCAGCTGGCCGCCCAGGGACCCCAGGAGTGCTTGGTCCGTAT
CTACATTGTCCGAGCATTTGGCCTGCAGCCCAAGGACCCCAATGGAAAGTGTGATCCTTACATCAAGATC
TCCATAGGGAAGAAATCAGTGAGTGACCAGGATAACTACATCCCCTGCACGCTGGAGCCCGTATTTGGAA
AGATGTTCGAGCTGACCTGCACTCTGCCTCTGGAGAAGGACCTAAAGATCACTCTCTATGACTATGACCT
CCTCTCCAAGGACGAAAAGATCGGTGAGACGGTCGTCGACCTGGAGAACAGGCTGCTGTCCAAGTTTGGG
GCTCGCTGTGGACTCCCACAGACCTACTGTGTCTCTGGACCGAACCAGTGGCGGGACCAGCTCCGCCCCT
CCCAGCTCCTCCACCTCTTCTGCCAGCAGCATAGAGTCAAGGCACCTGTGTACCGGACAGACCGTGTAAT
GTTTCAGGATAAAGAATATTCCATTGAAGAGATAGAGGCTGGCAGGATCCCAAACCCACACCTGGGCCCA
GTGGAGGAGCGTCTGGCTCTGCATGTGCTTCAGCAGCAGGGCCTGGTCCCGGAGCACGTGGAGTCACGGC
CCCTCTACAGCCCCCTGCAGCCAGACATCGAGCAGGGGAAGCTGCAGATGTGGGTCGACCTATTTCCGAA
GGCCCTGGGGCGGCCTGGACCTCCCTTCAACATCACCCCACGGAGAGCCAGAAGGTTTTTCCTGCGTTGT
ATTATCTGGAATACCAGAGATGTGATCCTGGATGACCTGAGCCTCACGGGGGAGAAGATGAGCGACATTT
ATGTGAAAGGTTGGATGATTGGCTTTGAAGAACACAAGCAAAAGACAGACGTGCATTATCGTTCCCTGGG
AGGTGAAGGCAACTTCAACTGGAGGTTCATTTTCCCCTTCGACTACCTGCCAGCTGAGCAAGTCTGTACC
ATTGCCAAGAAGGATGCCTTCTGGAGGCTGGACAAGACTGAGAGCAAAATCCCAGCACGAGTGGTGTTCC
AGATCTGGGACAATGACAAGTTCTCCTTTGATGATTTTCTGGGCTCCCTGCAGCTCGATCTCAACCGCAT
GCCCAAGCCAGCCAAGACAGCCAAGAAGTGCTCCTTGGACCAGCTGGATGATGCTTTCCACCCAGAATGG
TTTGTGTCCCTTTTTGAGCAGAAAACAGTGAAGGGCTGGTGGCCCTGTGTAGCAGAAGAGGGTGAGAAGA
AAATACTGGCGGGCAAGCTGGAAATGACCTTGGAGATTGTAGCAGAGAGTGAGCATGAGGAGCGGCCTGC
TGGCCAGGGCCGGGATGAGCCCAACATGAACCCTAAGCTTGAGGACCCAAGGCGCCCCGACACCTCCTTC
CTGTGGTTTACCTCCCCATACAAGACCATGAAGTTCATCCTGTGGCGGCGTTTCCGGTGGGCCATCATCC
TCTTCATCATCCTCTTCATCCTGCTGCTGTTCCTGGCCATCTTCATCTACGCCTTCCCGAACTATGCTGC
CATGAAGCTGGTGAAGCCCTTCAGCTGATGATCACCATGGCATATGGCTAGCGCGGCCGCCATGGTCATA
GCTGTTTCCTGTGTGAAATTGTTATCCGCTCACAATTCCACACAACATACGAGCCGGAAGCATAAAGTGT
AAAGCCTGGGGTGCCTAATGAGTGAGCTAACTCACATTAATTGCGTTGCGCTCACTGCCCGCTTTCCAGT
CGGGAAACCTGTCGTGCCAGCTGCATTAATGAATCGGCCAACGCGCGGGGAGAGGCGGTTTGCGTATTGG
GCGCTCTTCCGCTTCCTCGCTCACTGACTCGCTGCGCTCGGTCGTTCGGCTGCGGCGAGCGGTATCAGCT
CACTCAAAGGCGGTAATACGGTTATCCACAGAATCAGGGGATAACGCAGGAAAGAACATGTGAGCAAAAG
GCCAGCAAAAGGCCAGGAACCGTAAAAAGGCCGCGTTGCTGGCGTTTTTCCATAGGCTCCGCCCCCCTGA
CGAGCATCACAAAAATCGACGCTCAAGTCAGAGGTGGCGAAACCCGACAGGACTATAAAGATACCAGGCG
TTTCCCCCTGGAAGCTCCCTCGTGCGCTCTCCTGTTCCGACCCTGCCGCTTACCGGATACCTGTCCGCCT
TTCTCCCTTCGGGAAGCGTGGCGCTTTCTCATAGCTCACGCTGTAGGTATCTCAGTTCGGTGTAGGTCGT
TCGCTCCAAGCTGGGCTGTGTGCACGAACCCCCCGTTCAGCCCGACCGCTGCGCCTTATCCGGTAACTAT
CGTCTTGAGTCCAACCCGGTAAGACACGACTTATCGCCACTGGCAGCAGCCACTGGTAACAGGATTAGCA
GAGCGAGGTATGTAGGCGGTGCTACAGAGTTCTTGAAGTGGTGGCCTAACTACGGCTACACTAGAAGAAC
AGTATTTGGTATCTGCGCTCTGCTGAAGCCAGTTACCTTCGGAAAAAGAGTTGGTAGCTCTTGATCCGGC
AAACAAACCACCGCTGGTAGCGGTGGTTTTTTTGTTTGCAAGCAGCAGATTACGCGCAGAAAAAAAGGAT
CTCAAGAAGATCCTTTGATCTTTTCTACGGGGTCTGACGCTCAGTGGAACGAAAACTCACGTTAAGGGAT
TTTGGTCATGAGATTATCAAAAAGGATCTTCACCTAGATCCTTTTAAATTAAAAATGAAGTTTTAAATCA
ATCTAAAGTATATATGAGTAAACTTGGTCTGACAGTTAGAAAAACTCATCGAGCATCAAATGAAACTGCA
ATTTATTCATATCAGGATTATCAATACCATATTTTTGAAAAAGCCGTTTCTGTAATGAAGGAGAAAACTC
ACCGAGGCAGTTCCATAGGATGGCAAGATCCTGGTATCGGTCTGCGATTCCGACTCGTCCAACATCAATA
CAACCTATTAATTTCCCCTCGTCAAAAATAAGGTTATCAAGTGAGAAATCACCATGAGTGACGACTGAAT
CCGGTGAGAATGGCAAAAGTTTATGCATTTCTTTCCAGACTTGTTCAACAGGCCAGCCATTACGCTCGTC
ATCAAAATCACTCGCATCAACCAAACCGTTATTCATTCGTGATTGCGCCTGAGCGAGACGAAATACGCGA
TCGCTGTTAAAAGGACAATTACAAACAGGAATCGAATGCAACCGGCGCAGGAACACTGCCAGCGCATCAA
CAATATTTTCACCTGAATCAGGATATTCTTCTAATACCTGGAATGCTGTTTTCCCAGGGATCGCAGTGGT
GAGTAACCATGCATCATCAGGAGTACGGATAAAATGCTTGATGGTCGGAAGAGGCATAAATTCCGTCAGC
CAGTTTAGTCTGACCATCTCATCTGTAACATCATTGGCAACGCTACCTTTGCCATGTTTCAGAAACAACT
CTGGCGCATCGGGCTTCCCATACAATCGATAGATTGTCGCACCTGATTGCCCGACATTATCGCGAGCCCA
TTTATACCCATATAAATCAGCATCCATGTTGGAATTTAATCGCGGCCTAGAGCAAGACGTTTCCCGTTGA
ATATGGCTCATACTCTTCCTTTTTCAATATTATTGAAGCATTTATCAGGGTTATTGTCTCATGAGCGGAT
ACATATTTGAATGTATTTAGAAAAATAAACAAATAGGGGTTCCGCGCACATTTCCCCGAAAAGTGCCACC
TGACGTCTAAGAAACCATTATTATCATGACATTAACCTATAAAAATAGGCGTATCACGAGGCCCTTTCGT
C
