>Addgene plasmid #60179 | DYSF-Exon8-del | addgene partial sequence | sequence record 98265 | pRSII-F1 5'-CGGCATCAGAGCAGATTGTAC-3'
TACCACTAGTACGCGTATGCTGAGGGTCTTCATCCTCTATGCCGAGAACGTCCACACACCCGACACCGAC
ATCAGCGATGCCTACTGCTCCGCGGTGTTTGCAGGGGTGAAGAAGAGAACCAAAGTCATCAAGAACAGCG
TGAACCCTGTATGGAATGAGGGATTTGAATGGGACCTCAAGGGCATCCCCCTGGACCAGGGCTCTGAGCT
TCATGTGGTGGTCAAAGACCATGAGACGATGGGGAGGAACAGGTTCCTGGGGGAAGCCAAGGTCCCACTC
CGAGAGGTCCTCGCCACCCCTAGTCTGTCCGCCAGCTTCAATGCCCCCCTGCTGGACACCAAGAAGCAGC
CCACAGGGGCCTCGCTGGTCCTGCAGGTGTCCTACACACCGCTGCCTGGAGCTGTGCCCCTGTTCCCGCC
CCCTACTCCTCTGGAGCCCTCCCCGACTCTGCCTGACCTGGATGTAGTGGCAGACACAGGAGGAGAGGAA
GACACAGAGGACCAGGGACTCACTGGAGATGAGGCGGAGCCATTCCTGGATCAAAGCGGAGGCCCGGGGG
CTCCCACCACCCCAAGGAAACTACCTTCACGTCCTCCGCCCCACTACCCCGGGATCAAAAGAAAGCGAAG
TGCGCCTACATCTAGAAAGCTGCTGTCAGACAAACCGCAGGATTTCCAGATCAGGGTCCAGGTGATCGAG
GGGCGCCAGCTGCCGGG
