>Addgene plasmid #60179 | DYSF-Exon8-del | addgene partial sequence | sequence record 98633 | M13pUC-Rev 5'-AGCGGATAACAATTTCACACAGG-3'
GCCATATGCCATGGTGATCATCAGCTGAAGGGCTTCACCAGCTTCATGGCAGCATAGTTCGGGAAGGCGT
AGATGAAGATGGCCAGGAACAGCAGCAGGATGAAGAGGATGATGAAGAGGATGATGGCCCACCGGAAACG
CCGCCACAGGATGAACTTCATGGTCTTGTATGGGGAGGTAAACCACAGGAAGGAGGTGTCGGGGCGCCTT
GGGTCCTCAAGCTTAGGGTTCATGTTGGGCTCATCCCGGCCCTGGCCAGCAGGCCGCTCCTCATGCTCAC
TCTCTGCTACAATCTCCAAGGTCATTTCCAGCTTGCCCGCCAGTATTTTCTTCTCACCCTCTTCTGCTAC
ACAGGGCCACCAGCCCTTCACTGTTTTCTGCTCAAAAAGGGACACAAACCATTCTGGGTGGAAAGCATCA
TCCAGCTGGTCCAAGGAGCACTTCTTGGCTGTCTTGGCTGGCTTGGGCATGCGGTTGAGATCGAGCTGCA
GGGAGCCCAGAAAATCATCAAAGGAGAACTTGTCATTGTCCCAGATCTGGAACACCACTCGTGCTGGGAT
TTTGCTCTCAGTCTTGTCCAGCCTCCAGAAGGCATCCTTCTTGGCAATGGTACAGACTTGCTCAGCTGGC
AGGTAGTCGAAGGGGAAAATGAACCTCCAGTTGAAGTTGCCTTCACCTCCCAGGGAACGATAATGCACGT
CTGTCTTTTGCTTGTGTTCTTCAAAGCCAATCATCCAACCTTTCACATAAATGTCGCTCATCTTCTCCC
